>Addgene plasmid #105280 | YIplac204-T|C-iGFP-PH(OSH1) | addgene full sequence | sequence record 202562 | Addgene NGS Result
AGACAAGCCCGTCAGGGCGCGTCAGCGGGTGTTGGCGGGTGTCGGGGCTGGCTTAACTATGCGGCATCAG
AGCAGATTGTACTGAGAGTGCACCATATGCGGTGTGAAATACCGCACAGATGCGTAAGGAGAAAATACCG
CATCAGGCGGACCTTAATACATTCAGACACTTCTGCGGTATCACCCTACTTATTCCCTTCGAGATTATAT
CTAGGAACCCATCAGGTTGGTGGAAGATTACCCGTTCTAAGACTTTTCAGCTTCCTCTATTGATGTTACA
CCTGGACACCCCTTTTCTGGCATCCAGTTTTTAATCTTCAGTGGCATGTGAGATTCTCCGAAATTAATTA
AAGCAATCACACAATTCTCTCGGATACCACCTCGGTTGAAACTGACAGGTGGTTTGTTACGCATGCTAAT
GCAAAGGAGCCTATATACCTTTGGCTCGGCTGCTGTAACAGGGAATATAAAGGGCAGCATAATTTAGGAG
TTTAGTGAACTTGCAACATTTACTATTTTCCCTTCTTACGTAAATATTTTTCTTTTTAATTCTAAATCAA
TCTTTTTCAATTTTTTGTTTGTATTCTTTTCTTGCTTAAATCTATAACTACAAAAAACACATACATAAAC
TAAAAGAATTCGAGCATGGATAGCACTGAGAGCCTTTTCACTGGAGTTGTCCCAATTCTTGTTGAATTAG
ATGGTGATGTTAATGGGCACAAATTTTCTGTCAGTGGAGAGGGTGAAGGTGATGCAACATACGGAAAACT
TACCCTTAAATTTATTTGCACTACTGGAAAACTACCTGTTCCTTGGCCAACACTTGTCACTACTTTCACT
TATGGTGTTCAGTGCTTTTCAAGATACCCGGATCATATGAAACGGCATGACTTTTTCAAGAGTGCCATGC
CCGAAGGTTATGTACAGGAAAGAACTATATTTTTCAAAGATGACGGGAACTACAAGACACGTGCTGAAGT
CAAGTTTGAAGGTGATACCCTTGTTAATAGAATCGAGTTAAAAGGTATTGATTTTAAAGAAGATGGAAAC
ATTCTTGGGCACAAATTGGAATACAACTATAACTCACACAATGTATACATCATGGCAGACAAACAAAAGA
ATGGAATCAAAGCTAACTTCAAAATTAGACACAACATTGAAGATGGAAGCGTTCAACTAGCAGACCATTA
TCAACAAAATACTCCAATTGGCGATGGCCCTGTCCTTTTACCAGACAACCATTACCTGTCCACACAATCT
GCCCTTTCGAAAGATCCCAACGAAAAGAGAGACCACATGGTCCTTAAAGAGTTTGTAACAGCTGCTGGGA
TTACACATGGCAGCTCCGGCTCCAGCGGGTCCGGAAGTGGTAGCTCAGGGTCTAGTGGATCCGAGGCCCC
CACTTACAAAGGCTACCTGAAAAAATGGACCAACTTCGCTCAAGGCTACAAATTGCGTTGGTTCATCCTT
AGTAGCGATGGGAAACTATCCTACTACATCGATCAGGCCGACACTAAGAATGCCTGCAGGGGCTCCCTAA
ACATGTCTTCGTGCTCTCTGCATTTGGATTCGTCTGAAAAGTTGAAATTCGAAATTATCGGCGGTAACAA
CGGTGTTATCAGGTGGCATTTAAAGGGGAACCACCCCATCGAGACAAATAGATGGGTTTGGGCCATCCAG
GGCGCCATAAGATACGCAAAGGACAGATAGAGTCATCATGTAATTAGTTATGTCACACTTACATTCACGC
CCTCCCCCCACATCCGCTCTAACCGAAAAGGAAGGAGTTAGACAACCTGAAGTCTAGGTCCCTATTTATT
TTTTTATAGTTATGTTAGTATTAAGAACGTTATTTATATTTCAAATTTTTCTTTTTTTTCTGTACAGACG
CGTGTACGCATGTAACATTATACTGAAAACCTTGCTTGAGAAGGTTTTGGGACGCTCGAAGGCTTTAATT
TGCAAGCTTGGCGTAATCATGGTCATAGCTGTTTCCTGTGTGAAATTGTTATCCGCTCACAATTCCACAC
AACATACGAGCCGGAAGCATAAAGTGTAAAGCCTGGGGTGCCTAATGAGTGAGCTAACTCACATTAATTG
CGTTGCGCTCACTGCCCGCTTTCCAGTCGGGAAACCTGTCGTGCCAGCTGCATTAATGAATCGGCCAACG
CGCGGGGAGAGGCGGTTTGCGTATTGGGCGCTCTTCCGCTTCCTCGCTCACTGACTCGCTGCGCTCGGTC
GTTCGGCTGCGGCGAGCGGTATCAGCTCACTCAAAGGCGGTAATACGGTTATCCACAGAATCAGGGGATA
ACGCAGGAAAGAACATGTGAGCAAAAGGCCAGCAAAAGGCCAGGAACCGTAAAAAGGCCGCGTTGCTGGC
GTTTTTCCATAGGCTCCGCCCCCCTGACGAGCATCACAAAAATCGACGCTCAAGTCAGAGGTGGCGAAAC
CCGACAGGACTATAAAGATACCAGGCGTTTCCCCCTGGAAGCTCCCTCGTGCGCTCTCCTGTTCCGACCC
TGCCGCTTACCGGATACCTGTCCGCCTTTCTCCCTTCGGGAAGCGTGGCGCTTTCTCATAGCTCACGCTG
TAGGTATCTCAGTTCGGTGTAGGTCGTTCGCTCCAAGCTGGGCTGTGTGCACGAACCCCCCGTTCAGCCC
GACCGCTGCGCCTTATCCGGTAACTATCGTCTTGAGTCCAACCCGGTAAGACACGACTTATCGCCACTGG
CAGCAGCCACTGGTAACAGGATTAGCAGAGCGAGGTATGTAGGCGGTGCTACAGAGTTCTTGAAGTGGTG
GCCTAACTACGGCTACACTAGAAGAACAGTATTTGGTATCTGCGCTCTGCTGAAGCCAGTTACCTTCGGA
AAAAGAGTTGGTAGCTCTTGATCCGGCAAACAAACCACCGCTGGTAGCGGTGGTTTTTTTGTTTGCAAGC
AGCAGATTACGCGCAGAAAAAAAGGATCTCAAGAAGATCCTTTGATCTTTTCTACGGGGTCTGACGCTCA
GTGGAACGAAAACTCACGTTAAGGGATTTTGGTCATGAGATTATCAAAAAGGATCTTCACCTAGATCCTT
TTAAATTAAAAATGAAGTTTTAAATCAATCTAAAGTATATATGAGTAAACTTGGTCTGACAGTTACCAAT
GCTTAATCAGTGAGGCACCTATCTCAGCGATCTGTCTATTTCGTTCATCCATAGTTGCCTGACTCCCCGT
CGTGTAGATAACTACGATACGGGAGGGCTTACCATCTGGCCCCAGTGCTGCAATGATACCGCGAGACCCA
CGCTCACCGGCTCCAGATTTATCAGCAATAAACCAGCCAGCCGGAAGGGCCGAGCGCAGAAGTGGTCCTG
CAACTTTATCCGCCTCCATCCAGTCTATTAATTGTTGCCGGGAAGCTAGAGTAAGTAGTTCGCCAGTTAA
TAGTTTGCGCAACGTTGTTGCCATTGCTACAGGCATCGTGGTGTCACGCTCGTCGTTTGGTATGGCTTCA
TTCAGCTCCGGTTCCCAACGATCAAGGCGAGTTACATGATCCCCCATGTTGTGCAAAAAAGCGGTTAGCT
CCTTCGGTCCTCCGATCGTTGTCAGAAGTAAGTTGGCCGCAGTGTTATCACTCATGGTTATGGCAGCACT
GCATAATTCTCTTACTGTCATGCCATCCGTAAGATGCTTTTCTGTGACTGGTGAGTACTCAACCAAGTCA
TTCTGAGAATAGTGTATGCGGCGACCGAGTTGCTCTTGCCCGGCGTCAATACGGGATAATACCGCGCCAC
ATAGCAGAACTTTAAAAGTGCTCATCATTGGAAAACGTTCTTCGGGGCGAAAACTCTCAAGGATCTTACC
GCTGTTGAGATCCAGTTCGATGTAACCCACTCGTGCACCCAACTGATCTTCAGCATCTTTTACTTTCACC
AGCGTTTCTGGGTGAGCAAAAACAGGAAGGCAAAATGCCGCAAAAAAGGGAATAAGGGCGACACGGAAAT
GTTGAATACTCATACTCTTCCTTTTTCAATATTATTGAAGCATTTATCAGGGTTATTGTCTCATGAGCGG
ATACATATTTGAATGTATTTAGAAAAATAAACAAATAGGGGTTCCGCGCACATTTCCCCGAAAAGTGCCA
CCTGACGTCTAAGAAACCATTATTATCATGACATTAACCTATAAAAATAGGCGTATCACGAGGCCAATTC
GGTCGAAAAAAGAAAAGGAGAGGGCCAAGAGGGAGGGCATTGGTGACTATTGAGCACGTGAGTATACGTG
ATTAAGCACACAAAGGCAGCTTGGAGTATGTCTGTTATTAATTTCACAGGTAGTTCTGGTCCATTGGTGA
AAGTTTGCGGCTTGCAGAGCACAGAGGCCGCAGAATGTGCACTAGATTCCGATGCTGACTTGCTGGGTAT
TATATGTGTGCCCAATAGAAAGAGAACAATTGACCCGGTTATTGCAAGGAAAATTTCAAGTCTTGTAAAA
GCATATAAAAATAGTTCAGGCACTCCGAAATACTTGGTTGGCGTGTTTCGTAATCAACCTAAGGAGGATG
TTTTGGCTCTGGTCAATGATTACGGCATTGATATCGTCCAACTGCATGGAGATGAGTCGTGGCAAGAATA
CCAAGAGTTCCTCGGTTTGCCAGTTATTAAAAGACTCGTATTTCCAAAAGACTGCAACATACTACTCAGT
GCAGCTTCACAGAAACCTCATTCGTTTATTCCCTTGTTTGATTCAGAAGCAGGTGGGACAGGTGAACTTT
TGGATTGGAACTCGATTTCTGACTGGGTTGGAAGGCAAGAGAGCCCCGAGAGCTTACATTTTATGTTAGC
TGGTGGACTGACGTCAGAAAATGTTGGTGATGCGCTTAGATTAAATGGCGTTATTGGTGTTGATGTAAGC
GGAGGTGTGGAGACAAATGGTGTAAAAGACTCTAACAAAATAGCAAATTTCGTCAAAAATGCTAAGAAAT
AGGTTATTACTGAGTAGTATTTATTTAAGTATTGTTTGTGCACTTGCCTGCAAGCCTTTTGAAAAGCAAG
CATAAAAGATCGCCCTTTCGTCTCGCGCGTTTCGGTGATGACGGTGAAAACCTCTGACACATGCAGCTCC
CGGAGACGGTCACAGCTTGTCTGTAAGCGGATGCCGGGAGC
Features (pLannotate 1.2.2; 14 found; start..end, strand, type, name):
     48..147     +  misc_feature   bom (fragment): basis of mobility region from pBR322
    646..1341    +  CDS            GFP (S65T): GFP (S65T) is a basic (constitutively fluorescent) green fluorescent protein published in 1995, derived from Aequorea victoria.
   1393..1707    +  CDS            SWH1 (fragment): OSH1_YEAST - Also known as OSH1. Experimental evidence at protein level: Swiss-Prot protein existence level 1. Lipid-binding protein involved in maintenance of intracellular sterol distribution and homeostasis. Binds to phosphoinositides. May be involved in formation of PMN vesicles by altering the membrane lipid composition. From Saccharomyces cerevisiae (strain ATCC 204508 / S288c) (Baker's yeast).
   1762..1951    +  terminator     CYC1 terminator: S. cerevisiae CYC1; transcription terminator for CYC1
   2006..2022    -  protein_bind   lac operator: The lac repressor binds to the lac operator to inhibit transcription in E. coli. This inhibition can be relieved by adding lactose or isopropyl-β-D-thiogalactopyranoside (IPTG). lac repressor encoded by lacI
   2030..2060    -  promoter       lac promoter: promoter for the E. coli lac operon
   2075..2096    -  protein_bind   CAP binding site: CAP binding activates transcription in the presence of cAMP. E. coli catabolite activator protein
   2109..2201    -  CDS            lacI (fragment): lac repressor; lacI; The lac repressor binds to the lac operator to inhibit transcription in E. coli. This inhibition can be relieved by adding lactose or isopropyl-β-D-thiogalactopyranoside (IPTG).
   2384..2972    -  rep_origin     ori: high-copy-number ColE1/pMB1/pBR322/pUC origin of replication
   3143..4003    -  CDS            AmpR: β-lactamase; bla; confers resistance to ampicillin, carbenicillin, and related antibiotics
   4004..4108    -  promoter       AmpR promoter: bla
   4196..4297    +  promoter       TRP1 promoter: S. cerevisiae TRP1
   4298..4972    +  CDS            TRP1: phosphoribosylanthranilate isomerase, required for tryptophan biosynthesis; S. cerevisiae TRP1; yeast auxotrophic marker
   5062..5097    +  CDS            rop (fragment): Rop protein, which maintains plasmids at low copy number; rop
