[The description below was written by a language model from this plasmid's Addgene catalogue record and pLannotate feature annotations shown in this document.]
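Description:
YIplac204-T|C-iGFP-PH(OSH1) is a 5,151 bp yeast integrating expression plasmid built on YIplac204-TC, a derivative of the YIplac204 backbone into which a TPI1 promoter and CYC1 terminator have been added to form an expression cassette. As an integrative (YIp-type) vector it has no annotated yeast replication origin or centromere, so stable maintenance in Saccharomyces cerevisiae depends on recombination into the chromosome; the record specifies integration at the TRP1 locus. The plasmid's own TRP1 gene, with its native promoter, provides selection by tryptophan prototrophy in trp1 strains. In E. coli the plasmid is propagated through a high-copy ColE1/pUC-type origin and selected with ampicillin via the β-lactamase gene. The remaining annotations (lac promoter/operator, CAP site, and fragments of lacI, rop and bom) are backbone remnants with no role in the yeast payload.

The payload is a fusion of a GFP variant, called iGFP by the depositor and annotated as matching GFP (S65T), placed N-terminal to the pleckstrin homology (PH) domain of Osh1 (SWH1), a yeast lipid-binding protein that binds phosphoinositides. Only a short fragment of the SWH1 coding sequence is present, consistent with the isolated PH domain. The TPI1 promoter, stated in the catalogue fields but not picked up in the feature table, presumably lies in the unannotated region upstream of GFP. It is a strong glycolytic promoter, in keeping with the stated aim of overexpression, and the CYC1 terminator follows the fusion. The construct yields a fluorescent PH-domain fusion suitable for live-cell imaging, and it was deposited with a study of the budding yeast endomembrane system, although the record does not state which compartment it labels.
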