Addgene plasmid #105280: YIplac204-T|C-iGFP-PH(OSH1)
Purpose: Overexpresses iGFP-PH(Osh1) under the TPI1 promoter. Integrating at TRP1.
Depositing lab: Benjamin Glick. Depositing organization: University of Chicago. Publication: Budding Yeast Has a Minimal Endomembrane System. Day KJ, Casler JC, Glick BS. Dev Cell. 2018 Jan 8;44(1):56-72.e4. doi: 10.1016/j.devcel.2017.12.014. Epub 2018 Jan 8. PubMed 29316441.
Backbone
  Vector backbone: YIplac204-TC
  Backbone size w/o insert (bp): 4108
  Total vector size (bp): 5151
  Modifications to backbone: Includes TPI1 promoter and CYC1 terminator
  Vector type: Yeast Expression
  Selectable markers: TRP1
Growth in bacteria
  Bacterial resistance: Ampicillin, 100 μg/mL
  Growth temperature: 37°C
  Growth strain: DH5alpha
  Copy number: Unknown
Gene/Insert
  Gene/Insert name: PH domain of Osh1
  Species: S. cerevisiae (budding yeast)
  Entrez Gene: SWH1 (a.k.a. YAR042W, OSH1, YAR044W)
  Promoter: TPI1
  Tag / fusion protein: iGFP (N terminal on insert)
  Cloning method: Gibson Cloning
  Sequencing primers: 5′ CCTTTGGCTCGGCTGCTG; 3′ M13 REVERSE
Terms and licenses: Academic/Nonprofit Terms; Industry Terms: Not Available to Industry
How to cite: YIplac204-T|C-iGFP-PH(OSH1) was a gift from Benjamin Glick (Addgene plasmid # 105280 ; http://n2t.net/addgene:105280 ; RRID:Addgene_105280)
